>Addgene plasmid #90948 | ZWINT H7.2 gRNA | addgene full sequence | sequence record 183146 | Addgene NGS Result
GAACGACCGAGCGCAGCGAGTCAGTGAGCGAGGAAGCGGAAGAGCGCCCAATACGCAAACCGCCTCTCCC
CGCGCGTTGGCCGATTCATTAATGCAGCTGGCACGACAGGTTTCCCGACTGGAAAGCGGGCAGTGAGCGC
AACGCAATTAATGTGAGTTAGCTCACTCATTAGGCACCCCAGGCTTTACACTTTATGCTTCCGGCTCGTA
TGTTGTGTGGAATTGTGAGCGGATAACAATTTCACACAGGAAACAGCTATGACCATGATTACGCCAAGCG
CGCAATTAACCCTCACTAAAGGGAACAAAAGCTGGAGCTGCAAGCTTAATGTAGTCTTATGCAATACTCT
TGTAGTCTTGCAACATGGTAACGATGAGTTAGCAACATGCCTTACAAGGAGAGAAAAAGCACCGTGCATG
CCGATTGGTGGAAGTAAGGTGGTACGATCGTGCCTTATTAGGAAGGCAACAGACGGGTCTGACATGGATT
GGACGAACCACTGAATTGCCGCATTGCAGAGATATTGTATTTAAGTGCCTAGCTCGATACATAAACGGGT
CTCTCTGGTTAGACCAGATCTGAGCCTGGGAGCTCTCTGGCTAACTAGGGAACCCACTGCTTAAGCCTCA
ATAAAGCTTGCCTTGAGTGCTTCAAGTAGTGTGTGCCCGTCTGTTGTGTGACTCTGGTAACTAGAGATCC
CTCAGACCCTTTTAGTCAGTGTGGAAAATCTCTAGCAGTGGCGCCCGAACAGGGACTTGAAAGCGAAAGG
GAAACCAGAGGAGCTCTCTCGACGCAGGACTCGGCTTGCTGAAGCGCGCACGGCAAGAGGCGAGGGGCGG
CGACTGGTGAGTACGCCAAAAATTTTGACTAGCGGAGGCTAGAAGGAGAGAGATGGGTGCGAGAGCGTCA
GTATTAAGCGGGGGAGAATTAGATCGCGATGGGAAAAAATTCGGTTAAGGCCAGGGGGAAAGAAAAAATA
TAAATTAAAACATATAGTATGGGCAAGCAGGGAGCTAGAACGATTCGCAGTTAATCCTGGCCTGTTAGAA
ACATCAGAAGGCTGTAGACAAATACTGGGACAGCTACAACCATCCCTTCAGACAGGATCAGAAGAACTTA
GATCATTATATAATACAGTAGCAACCCTCTATTGTGTGCATCAAAGGATAGAGATAAAAGACACCAAGGA
AGCTTTAGACAAGATAGAGGAAGAGCAAAACAAAAGTAAGACCACCGCACAGCAAGCGGCCGCTGATCTT
CAGACCTGGAGGAGGAGATATGAGGGACAATTGGAGAAGTGAATTATATAAATATAAAGTAGTAAAAATT
GAACCATTAGGAGTAGCACCCACCAAGGCAAAGAGAAGAGTGGTGCAGAGAGAAAAAAGAGCAGTGGGAA
TAGGAGCTTTGTTCCTTGGGTTCTTGGGAGCAGCAGGAAGCACTATGGGCGCAGCGTCAATGACGCTGAC
GGTACAGGCCAGACAATTATTGTCTGGTATAGTGCAGCAGCAGAACAATTTGCTGAGGGCTATTGAGGCG
CAACAGCATCTGTTGCAACTCACAGTCTGGGGCATCAAGCAGCTCCAGGCAAGAATCCTGGCTGTGGAAA
GATACCTAAAGGATCAACAGCTCCTGGGGATTTGGGGTTGCTCTGGAAAACTCATTTGCACCACTGCTGT
GCCTTGGAATGCTAGTTGGAGTAATAAATCTCTGGAACAGATTTGGAATCACACGACCTGGATGGAGTGG
GACAGAGAAATTAACAATTACACAAGCTTAATACACTCCTTAATTGAAGAATCGCAAAACCAGCAAGAAA
AGAATGAACAAGAATTATTGGAATTAGATAAATGGGCAAGTTTGTGGAATTGGTTTAACATAACAAATTG
GCTGTGGTATATAAAATTATTCATAATGATAGTAGGAGGCTTGGTAGGTTTAAGAATAGTTTTTGCTGTA
CTTTCTATAGTGAATAGAGTTAGGCAGGGATATTCACCATTATCGTTTCAGACCCACCTCCCAACCCCGA
GGGGACCCAGAGAGGGCCTATTTCCCATGATTCCTTCATATTTGCATATACGATACAAGGCTGTTAGAGA
GATAATTAGAATTAATTTGACTGTAAACACAAAGATATTAGTACAAAATACGTGACGTAGAAAGTAATAA
TTTCTTGGGTAGTTTGCAGTTTTAAAATTATGTTTTAAAATGGACTATCATATGCTTACCGTAACTTGAA
AGTATTTCGATTTCTTGGCTTTATATATCTTGTGGAAAGGACGAAACACCGTGCTAAGGGTCTCGACCCC
TGTTTAAGAGCTATGCTGGAAACAGCATAGCAAGTTTAAATAAGGCTAGTCCGTTATCAACTTGAAAAAG
TGGCACCGAGTCGGTGCTTTTTTTGAATTCTAGATCTTGAGACAAATGGCAGTATTCATCCACAATTTTA
AAAGAAAAGGGGGGATTGGGGGGTACAGTGCAGGGGAAAGAATAGTAGACATAATAGCAACAGACATACA
AACTAAAGAATTACAAAAACAAATTACAAAAATTCAAAATTTTCGGGTTTATTACAGGGACAGCAGAGAT
CCACTTTGGCGCCGGCTCGAGTGGCTCCGGTGCCCGTCAGTGGGCAGAGCGCACATCGCCCACAGTCCCC
GAGAAGTTGGGGGGAGGGGTCGGCAATTGAACCGGTGCCTAGAGAAGGTGGCGCGGGGTAAACTGGGAAA
GTGATGTCGTGTACTGGCTCCGCCTTTTTCCCGAGGGTGGGGGAGAACCGTATATAAGTGCAGTAGTCGC
CGTGAACGTTCTTTTTCGCAACGGGTTTGCCGCCAGAACACAGGTGTCGTGACGCGGGATCCGCCACCAT
GACCGAGTACAAGCCCACGGTGCGCCTCGCCACCCGCGACGACGTCCCCAGGGCCGTACGCACCCTCGCC
GCCGCGTTCGCCGACTACCCCGCCACGCGCCACACCGTCGATCCGGACCGCCACATCGAGCGGGTCACCG
AGCTGCAAGAACTCTTCCTCACGCGCGTCGGGCTCGACATCGGCAAGGTGTGGGTCGCGGACGACGGCGC
CGCGGTGGCGGTCTGGACCACGCCGGAGAGCGTCGAAGCGGGGGCGGTGTTCGCCGAGATCGGCCCGCGC
ATGGCCGAGTTGAGCGGTTCCCGGCTGGCCGCGCAGCAACAGATGGAAGGCCTCCTGGCGCCGCACCGGC
CCAAGGAGCCCGCGTGGTTCCTGGCCACCGTCGGAGTCTCGCCCGACCACCAGGGCAAGGGTCTGGGCAG
CGCCGTCGTGCTCCCCGGAGTGGAGGCGGCCGAGCGCGCCGGGGTGCCCGCCTTCCTGGAGACCTCCGCG
CCCCGCAACCTCCCCTTCTACGAGCGGCTCGGCTTCACCGTCACCGCCGACGTCGAGGTGCCCGAAGGAC
CGCGCACCTGGTGCATGACCCGCAAGCCCGGTGCCTGAACGCGTTAAGTCGACAATCAACCTCTGGATTA
CAAAATTTGTGAAAGATTGACTGGTATTCTTAACTATGTTGCTCCTTTTACGCTATGTGGATACGCTGCT
TTAATGCCTTTGTATCATGCTATTGCTTCCCGTATGGCTTTCATTTTCTCCTCCTTGTATAAATCCTGGT
TGCTGTCTCTTTATGAGGAGTTGTGGCCCGTTGTCAGGCAACGTGGCGTGGTGTGCACTGTGTTTGCTGA
CGCAACCCCCACTGGTTGGGGCATTGCCACCACCTGTCAGCTCCTTTCCGGGACTTTCGCTTTCCCCCTC
CCTATTGCCACGGCGGAACTCATCGCCGCCTGCCTTGCCCGCTGCTGGACAGGGGCTCGGCTGTTGGGCA
CTGACAATTCCGTGGTGTTGTCGGGGAAATCATCGTCCTTTCCTTGGCTGCTCGCCTGTGTTGCCACCTG
GATTCTGCGCGGGACGTCCTTCTGCTACGTCCCTTCGGCCCTCAATCCAGCGGACCTTCCTTCCCGCGGC
CTGCTGCCGGCTCTGCGGCCTCTTCCGCGTCTTCGCCTTCGCCCTCAGACGAGTCGGATCTCCCTTTGGG
CCGCCTCCCCGCGTCGACTTTAAGACCAATGACTTACAAGGCAGCTGTAGATCTTAGCCACTTTTTAAAA
GAAAAGGGGGGACTGGAAGGGCTAATTCACTCCCAACGAAGACAAGATCTGCTTTTTGCTTGTACTGGGT
CTCTCTGGTTAGACCAGATCTGAGCCTGGGAGCTCTCTGGCTAACTAGGGAACCCACTGCTTAAGCCTCA
ATAAAGCTTGCCTTGAGTGCTTCAAGTAGTGTGTGCCCGTCTGTTGTGTGACTCTGGTAACTAGAGATCC
CTCAGACCCTTTTAGTCAGTGTGGAAAATCTCTAGCAGTACGTATAGTAGTTCATGTCATCTTATTATTC
AGTATTTATAACTTGCAAAGAAATGAATATCAGAGAGTGAGAGGAACTTGTTTATTGCAGCTTATAATGG
TTACAAATAAAGCAATAGCATCACAAATTTCACAAATAAAGCATTTTTTTCACTGCATTCTAGTTGTGGT
TTGTCCAAACTCATCAATGTATCTTATCATGTCTGGCTCTAGCTATCCCGCCCCTAACTCCGCCCATCCC
GCCCCTAACTCCGCCCAGTTCCGCCCATTCTCCGCCCCATGGCTGACTAATTTTTTTTATTTATGCAGAG
GCCGAGGCCGCCTCGGCCTCTGAGCTATTCCAGAAGTAGTGAGGAGGCTTTTTTGGAGGCCTAGGGACGT
ACCCAATTCGCCCTATAGTGAGTCGTATTACGCGCGCTCACTGGCCGTCGTTTTACAACGTCGTGACTGG
GAAAACCCTGGCGTTACCCAACTTAATCGCCTTGCAGCACATCCCCCTTTCGCCAGCTGGCGTAATAGCG
AAGAGGCCCGCACCGATCGCCCTTCCCAACAGTTGCGCAGCCTGAATGGCGAATGGG
[124 nt withheld, positions 4958-5081]
C
[91 nt withheld, positions 5083-5173]
A
[49 nt withheld, positions 5175-5223]
CCTTTGACGTTGGAGTCCACGTTCTTT
[37 nt withheld, positions 5251-5287]
ACCCTATCTCGGTCTATTCTTTTGATTTATAAGGGATTTTGCCGATTTCGGCCTATTGGTTAAAAAATGA
GCTGATTTAACAAAAATTTAACGCGAATTTTAACAAAATATTAACGCTTACAATTTAGGTGGCACTTTTC
GGGGAAATGTGCGCGGAACCCCTATTTGTTTATTTTTCTAAATACATTCAAATATGTATCCGCTCATGAG
ACAATAACCCTGATAAATGCTTCAATAATATTGAAAAAGGAAGAGTATGAGTATTCAACATTTCCGTGTC
GCCCTTATTCCCTTTTTTGCGGCATTTTGCCTTCCTGTTTTTGCTCACCCAGAAACGCTGGTGAAAGTAA
AAGATGCTGAAGATCAGTTGGGTGCACGAGTGGGTTACATCGAACTGGATCTCAACAGCGGTAAGATCCT
TGAGAGTTTTCGCCCCGAAGAACGTTTTCCAATGATGAGCACTTTTAAAGTTCTGCTATGTGGCGCGGTA
TTATCCCGTATTGACGCCGGGCAAGAGCAACTCGGTCGCCGCATACACTATTCTCAGAATGACTTGGTTG
AGTACTCACCAGTCACAGAAAAGCATCTTACGGATGGCATGACAGTAAGAGAATTATGCAGTGCTGCCAT
AACCATGAGTGATAACACTGCGGCCAACTTACTTCTGACAACGATCGGAGGACCGAAGGAGCTAACCGCT
TTTTTGCACAACATGGGGGATCATGTAACTCGCCTTGATCGTTGGGAACCGGAGCTGAATGAAGCCATAC
CAAACGACGAGCGTGACACCACGATGCCTGTAGCAATGGCAACAACGTTGCGCAAACTATTAACTGGCGA
ACTACTTACTCTAGCTTCCCGGCAACAATTAATAGACTGGATGGAGGCGGATAAAGTTGCAGGACCACTT
CTGCGCTCGGCCCTTCCGGCTGGCTGGTTTATTGCTGATAAATCTGGAGCCGGTGAGCGTGGGTCTCGCG
GTATCATTGCAGCACTGGGGCCAGATGGTAAGCCCTCCCGTATCGTAGTTATCTACACGACGGGGAGTCA
GGCAACTATGGATGAACGAAATAGACAGATCGCTGAGATAGGTGCCTCACTGATTAAGCATTGGTAACTG
TCAGACCAAGTTTACTCATATATACTTTAGATTGATTTAAAACTTCATTTTTAATTTAAAAGGATCTAGG
TGAAGATCCTTTTTGATAATCTCATGACCAAAATCCCTTAACGTGAGTTTTCGTTCCACTGAGCGTCAGA
CCCCGTAGAAAAGATCAAAGGATCTTCTTGAGATCCTTTTTTTCTGCGCGTAATCTGCTGCTTGCAAACA
AAAAAACCACCGCTACCAGCGGTGGTTTGTTTGCCGGATCAAGAGCTACCAACTCTTTTTCCGAAGGTAA
CTGGCTTCAGCAGAGCGCAGATACCAAATACTGTTCTTCTAGTGTAGCCGTAGTTAGGCCACCACTTCAA
GAACTCTGTAGCACCGCCTACATACCTCGCTCTGCTAATCCTGTTACCAGTGGCTGCTGCCAGTGGCGAT
AAGTCGTGTCTTACCGGGTTGGACTCAAGACGATAGTTACCGGATAAGGCGCAGCGGTCGGGCTGAACGG
GGGGTTCGTGCACACAGCCCAGCTTGGAGCGAACGACCTACACCGAACTGAGATACCTACAGCGTGAGCT
ATGAGAAAGCGCCACGCTTCCCGAAGGGAGAAAGGCGGACAGGTATCCGGTAAGCGGCAGGGTCGGAACA
GGAGAGCGCACGAGGGAGCTTCCAGGGGGAAACGCCTGGTATCTTTATAGTCCTGTCGGGTTTCGCCACC
TCTGACTTGAGCGTCGATTTTTGTGATGCTCGTCAGGGGGGCGGAGCCTATGGAAAAACGCCAGCAACGC
GGCCTTTTTACGGTTCCTGGCCTTTTGCTGGCCTTTTGCTCACATGTTCTTTCCTGCGTTATCCCCTGAT
TCTGTGGATAACCGTATTACCGCCTTTGAGTGAGCTGATACCGCTCGCCGCAGCC
Features (pLannotate 1.2.2; 28 found; start..end, strand, type, name):
      1..42      +  rep_origin     RSF ori (fragment): Plasmids containing the RSF 1030 origin of replication can be propagated in E. coli cells that contain additional plasmids with compatible origins.
     44..136     +  CDS            lacI (fragment): lac repressor; lacI; The lac repressor binds to the lac operator to inhibit transcription in E. coli. This inhibition can be relieved by adding lactose or isopropyl-β-D-thiogalactopyranoside (IPTG).
    149..170     +  protein_bind   CAP binding site: CAP binding activates transcription in the presence of cAMP. E. coli catabolite activator protein
    185..215     +  promoter       lac promoter: promoter for the E. coli lac operon
    223..239     +  protein_bind   lac operator: The lac repressor binds to the lac operator to inhibit transcription in E. coli. This inhibition can be relieved by adding lactose or isopropyl-β-D-thiogalactopyranoside (IPTG). lac repressor encoded by lacI
    284..302     +  promoter       T3 promoter: promoter for bacteriophage T3 RNA polymerase
    330..556     +  promoter       RSV promoter: Rous sarcoma virus enhancer/promoter
    557..737     +  LTR            5' LTR (truncated): truncated 5' long terminal repeat (LTR) from HIV-1
    784..909     +  misc_feature   HIV-1 Ψ: packaging signal of human immunodeficiency virus type 1
    893..1256    +  CDS            HIV-1 gag (fragment): gag protein from human immunodeficiency virus 1; gag
   1402..1635    +  misc_feature   RRE: The Rev response element (RRE) of HIV-1 allows for Rev-dependent mRNA export from the nucleus to the cytoplasm.
   2012..2038    +  CDS            Rev (fragment): human immunodeficiency virus 1 (HIV-1) Rev protein; rev; enhances nuclear export of unspliced and incompletely spliced viral mRNAs
   2042..2282    +  promoter       U6 promoter: RNA polymerase III promoter for human U6 snRNA
   2330..2397    +  misc_RNA       tracrRNA (fragment): trans-activating CRISPR RNA for the Streptococcus pyogenes CRISPR/Cas9 system
   2446..2563    +  misc_feature   cPPT/CTS: central polypurine tract and central termination sequence of HIV-1
   2632..2843    +  promoter       EF-1α core promoter: core promoter for human elongation factor EF-1α
   2869..3468    +  CDS            PuroR (fragment): puromycin N-acetyltransferase; pac from Streptomyces; confers resistance to puromycin
   3484..4072    +  misc_feature   WPRE: woodchuck hepatitis virus posttranscriptional regulatory element
   4123..4142    +  misc_feature   cPPT/CTS (fragment): central polypurine tract and central termination sequence of HIV-1
   4144..4377    +  LTR            3' LTR (ΔU3): self-inactivating 3' long terminal repeat (LTR) from HIV-1
   4455..4576    +  polyA_signal   SV40 poly(A) signal: SV40 polyadenylation signal
   4616..4751    +  rep_origin     SV40 ori: SV40 origin of replication
   4772..4790    -  promoter       T7 promoter: promoter for bacteriophage T7 RNA polymerase
   4798..4953    +  CDS            lacZα (fragment): LacZα fragment of β-galactosidase; lacZ fragment
   4958..5386    +  rep_origin     f1 ori (sequence partly withheld): f1 bacteriophage origin of replication; arrow indicates direction of (+) strand synthesis
   5439..5543    +  promoter       AmpR promoter: bla
   5544..6404    +  CDS            AmpR: β-lactamase; bla; confers resistance to ampicillin, carbenicillin, and related antibiotics
   6575..7163    +  rep_origin     ori: high-copy-number ColE1/pMB1/pBR322/pUC origin of replication
