[The description below was written by a language model from this plasmid's Addgene catalogue record and pLannotate feature annotations shown in this document.]
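Description:
ZWINT H7.2 gRNA is a third-generation lentiviral CRISPR guide plasmid built on the pLenti-sgRNA backbone and designed to target the human ZWINT gene. It is propagated in E. coli through a high-copy ColE1/pUC-type origin with ampicillin selection (AmpR under its own bla promoter). An f1 origin and remnants of lac and phage promoter elements from the parental cloning vector are also annotated. The catalogue lists a backbone size of 9151 bp without insert, whereas the sequenced record is 7,302 nt. This would be consistent with loss of a stuffer fragment when the guide was cloned between two BsmBI sites (both destroyed), though the record does not say so explicitly.

The viral cassette begins with an RSV promoter fused to a truncated HIV-1 5' LTR, which permits Tat-independent production of the genomic RNA. This is followed by the Ψ packaging signal with a partial gag region and the Rev response element for nuclear export. It ends with a self-inactivating ΔU3 3' LTR, with an SV40 poly(A) signal and SV40 origin downstream of it. Within this frame, a human U6 RNA polymerase III promoter drives the ZWINT-specific spacer joined to the S. pyogenes Cas9 guide scaffold (annotated as a tracrRNA fragment). A cPPT/CTS element follows, and then an EF-1α core promoter expresses puromycin N-acetyltransferase for selection of transduced mammalian cells, with a WPRE enhancing transcript expression. No Cas9 gene is annotated, so the nuclease must be supplied separately. The plasmid belongs to a guide series (pKMKO) used to generate knockout human cell lines for a large-scale analysis of cell-cycle gene knockouts.
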