Addgene plasmid #90948: ZWINT H7.2 gRNA
Purpose: 3rd generation lentiviral gRNA plasmid targeting human ZWINT
Depositing lab: Iain Cheeseman. Depositing organization: Whitehead Institute for Biomedical Research. Publication: Large-Scale Analysis of CRISPR/Cas9 Cell-Cycle Knockouts Reveals the Diversity of p53-Dependent Responses to Cell-Cycle Defects. McKinley KL, Cheeseman IM. Dev Cell. 2017 Feb 27;40(4):405-420.e2. doi: 10.1016/j.devcel.2017.01.012. Epub 2017 Feb 16. PubMed 28216383.
Backbone
  Vector backbone: pLenti-sgRNA
  Backbone manufacturer: Eric Lander & David Sabatini labs (Addgene plasmid #71409)
  Backbone size w/o insert (bp): 9151
  Vector type: Lentiviral, CRISPR
  Selectable markers: Puromycin
Growth in bacteria
  Bacterial resistance: Ampicillin, 100 μg/mL
  Growth temperature: 37°C
  Growth strain: NEB Stable
  Copy number: Unknown
Gene/Insert
  Gene/Insert name: ZWINT (Guide Designation H7.2) (alt name: pKMKO series)
  gRNA/shRNA sequence: CACCgTGCTAAGGGTCTCGACCCCT
  Species: H. sapiens (human)
  Promoter: U6
  Cloning method: Restriction Enzyme; 5′ cloning site BsmBI (destroyed during cloning); 3′ cloning site BsmBI (destroyed during cloning)
  Sequencing primers: 5′ hU6-F (5'-GAGGGCCTATTTCCCATGATT-3'); 3′ EF1a-R (5'-CACGGCGACTACTGCACTTA-3')
Terms and licenses: Academic/Nonprofit Terms; Industry Terms: Not Available to Industry
Depositor comments: Please note that gRNA target sequence listed is not strictly the 20nt spacer sequence, but also contains the 5' BsmBI overhang. For more information about knockout human cell lines generated using this plasmid, please see http://cellcycleknockouts.wi.mit.edu/ .
How to cite: ZWINT H7.2 gRNA was a gift from Iain Cheeseman (Addgene plasmid # 90948 ; http://n2t.net/addgene:90948 ; RRID:Addgene_90948)
